Addgene plasmid #116216: pHAGE-CDK12-Y901C
Purpose: Lentiviral expression of CDK12 Y901C
Depositing lab: Gordon Mills & Kenneth Scott. Publication: Systematic Functional Annotation of Somatic Mutations in Cancer. Ng PK, Li J, Jeong KJ, Shao S, Chen H, Tsang YH, Sengupta S, Wang Z, Bhavana VH, Tran R, Soewito S, Minussi DC, Moreno D, Kong K, Dogruluk T, Lu H, Gao J, Tokheim C, Zhou DC, Johnson AM, Zeng J, Ip CKM, Ju Z, Wester M, Yu S, Li Y, Vellano CP, Schultz N, Karchin R, Ding L, Lu Y, Cheung LWT, Chen K, Shaw KR, Meric-Bernstam F, Scott KL, Yi S, Sahni N, Liang H, Mills GB. Cancer Cell. 2018 Mar 12;33(3):450-462.e10. doi: 10.1016/j.ccell.2018.01.021. PubMed 29533785.
Backbone
  Vector backbone: pHAGE
  Vector type: Lentiviral
Growth in bacteria
  Bacterial resistance: Ampicillin, 100 μg/mL
  Growth temperature: 37°C
  Growth strain: Stbl3
  Copy number: High Copy
Gene/Insert
  Gene/Insert name: CDK12
  Species: H. sapiens (human)
  Mutation: Y901C
  Entrez Gene: CDK12 (a.k.a. CRK7, CRKR, CRKRS)
  Cloning method: Gateway Cloning
Terms and licenses: Academic/Nonprofit Terms; Industry Terms: Not Available to Industry
How to cite: pHAGE-CDK12-Y901C was a gift from Gordon Mills & Kenneth Scott (Addgene plasmid # 116216)
