[The description below was written by a language model from this plasmid's Addgene catalogue record and pLannotate feature annotations shown in this document.]
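Description:
pHAGE-CDK12-Y901C is a lentiviral expression plasmid built on the pHAGE backbone and carrying the human CDK12 open reading frame (cyclin-dependent kinase 12, also known as CRK7, CRKR or CRKRS) with a tyrosine-to-cysteine substitution at residue 901. The insert was introduced by Gateway recombination. The plasmid is propagated in E. coli as a high-copy construct under ampicillin selection, in a recombination-deficient strain of the kind usually chosen to keep the repeated LTR sequences of lentiviral vectors stable. It comes from a collection generated for systematic functional annotation of somatic mutations found in cancer, where mutant alleles were delivered by lentiviral transduction to compare their effects with the wild-type gene.

The accompanying feature table comes from a sequence record of only 3,348 nt, which is too short to represent the whole vector plus a CDK12 coding sequence, and it contains no annotation for CDK12 at all. What it does cover is essentially the bacterial backbone and one end of the viral cassette: a ColE1/pUC-type high-copy origin, the β-lactamase gene with its bla promoter, a truncated HIV-1 LTR with an adjacent nef-derived fragment (typical of the region flanking a lentiviral LTR), partial SV40 polyadenylation signal and SV40 origin sequences, and remnants of the lac promoter/operator, CAP binding site and lacI. The promoter driving CDK12, the packaging signal, any RRE, cPPT or WPRE elements, epitope tags, and any mammalian selection marker or reporter are not given in either the catalogue fields or the annotated region, so they cannot be stated from this record.
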