Features (pLannotate 1.2.2; 12 found; start..end, strand, type, name):
    184..772     -  rep_origin     ori: high-copy-number ColE1/pMB1/pBR322/pUC origin of replication
    943..1803    -  CDS            AmpR: β-lactamase; bla; confers resistance to ampicillin, carbenicillin, and related antibiotics
   1804..1908    -  promoter       AmpR promoter: bla
   2113..2370    -  LTR            5' LTR (truncated): truncated 5' long terminal repeat (LTR) from HIV-1
   2418..2747    -  CDS            nef (fragment): NEF_HV1BR - Experimental evidence at protein level: Swiss-Prot protein existence level 1. Extracellular Nef protein targets CD4(+) T-lymphocytes for apoptosis by interacting with CXCR4 surface receptors (PubMed:14990729). From Human immunodeficiency virus type 1 group M subtype B (isolate BRU/LAI) (HIV-1).
   2914..2997    -  polyA_signal   SV40 poly(A) signal (fragment): SV40 polyadenylation signal
   3031..3047    -  protein_bind   lac operator: The lac repressor binds to the lac operator to inhibit transcription in E. coli. This inhibition can be relieved by adding lactose or isopropyl-β-D-thiogalactopyranoside (IPTG). lac repressor encoded by lacI
   3055..3085    -  promoter       lac promoter: promoter for the E. coli lac operon
   3100..3121    -  protein_bind   CAP binding site: CAP binding activates transcription in the presence of cAMP. E. coli catabolite activator protein
   3134..3171    -  CDS            lacI (fragment): lac repressor; lacI; The lac repressor binds to the lac operator to inhibit transcription in E. coli. This inhibition can be relieved by adding lactose or isopropyl-β-D-thiogalactopyranoside (IPTG).
   3196..3289    -  rep_origin     SV40 ori (fragment): SV40 origin of replication
   3295..1       -  CDS            lacI (fragment) (across the origin): lac repressor; lacI; The lac repressor binds to the lac operator to inhibit transcription in E. coli. This inhibition can be relieved by adding lactose or isopropyl-β-D-thiogalactopyranoside (IPTG).
>Addgene plasmid #116216 | pHAGE-CDK12-Y901C | addgene full sequence | sequence record 252703 | Addgene NGS Result
CTCTTCCGCTTCCTCGCTCACTGACTCGCTGCGCTCGGTCGTTCGGCTGCGGCGAGCGGTATCAGCTCAC
TCAAAGGCGGTAATACGGTTATCCACAGAATCAGGGGATAACGCAGGAAAGAACATGTGAGCAAAAGGCC
AGCAAAAGGCCAGGAACCGTAAAAAGGCCGCGTTGCTGGCGTTTTTCCATAGGCTCCGCCCCCCTGACGA
GCATCACAAAAATCGACGCTCAAGTCAGAGGTGGCGAAACCCGACAGGACTATAAAGATACCAGGCGTTT
CCCCCTGGAAGCTCCCTCGTGCGCTCTCCTGTTCCGACCCTGCCGCTTACCGGATACCTGTCCGCCTTTC
TCCCTTCGGGAAGCGTGGCGCTTTCTCATAGCTCACGCTGTAGGTATCTCAGTTCGGTGTAGGTCGTTCG
CTCCAAGCTGGGCTGTGTGCACGAACCCCCCGTTCAGCCCGACCGCTGCGCCTTATCCGGTAACTATCGT
CTTGAGTCCAACCCGGTAAGACACGACTTATCGCCACTGGCAGCAGCCACTGGTAACAGGATTAGCAGAG
CGAGGTATGTAGGCGGTGCTACAGAGTTCTTGAAGTGGTGGCCTAACTACGGCTACACTAGAAGAACAGT
ATTTGGTATCTGCGCTCTGCTGAAGCCAGTTACCTTCGGAAAAAGAGTTGGTAGCTCTTGATCCGGCAAA
CAAACCACCGCTGGTAGCGGTGGTTTTTTTGTTTGCAAGCAGCAGATTACGCGCAGAAAAAAAGGATCTC
AAGAAGATCCTTTGATCTTTTCTACGGGGTCTGACGCTCAGTGGAACGAAAACTCACGTTAAGGGATTTT
GGTCATGAGATTATCAAAAAGGATCTTCACCTAGATCCTTTTAAATTAAAAATGAAGTTTTAAATCAATC
TAAAGTATATATGAGTAAACTTGGTCTGACAGTTACCAATGCTTAATCAGTGAGGCACCTATCTCAGCGA
TCTGTCTATTTCGTTCATCCATAGTTGCCTGACTCCCCGTCGTGTAGATAACTACGATACGGGAGGGCTT
ACCATCTGGCCCCAGTGCTGCAATGATACCGCGAGACCCACGCTCACCGGCTCCAGATTTATCAGCAATA
AACCAGCCAGCCGGAAGGGCCGAGCGCAGAAGTGGTCCTGCAACTTTATCCGCCTCCATCCAGTCTATTA
ATTGTTGCCGGGAAGCTAGAGTAAGTAGTTCGCCAGTTAATAGTTTGCGCAACGTTGTTGCCATTGCTAC
AGGCATCGTGGTGTCACGCTCGTCGTTTGGTATGGCTTCATTCAGCTCCGGTTCCCAACGATCAAGGCGA
GTTACATGATCCCCCATGTTGTGCAAAAAAGCGGTTAGCTCCTTCGGTCCTCCGATCGTTGTCAGAAGTA
AGTTGGCCGCAGTGTTATCACTCATGGTTATGGCAGCACTGCATAATTCTCTTACTGTCATGCCATCCGT
AAGATGCTTTTCTGTGACTGGTGAGTACTCAACCAAGTCATTCTGAGAATAGTGTATGCGGCGACCGAGT
TGCTCTTGCCCGGCGTCAACACGGGATAATACCGCGCCACATAGCAGAACTTTAAAAGTGCTCATCATTG
GAAAACGTTCTTCGGGGCGAAAACTCTCAAGGATCTTACCGCTGTTGAGATCCAGTTCGATGTAACCCAC
TCGTGCACCCAACTGATCTTCAGCATCTTTTACTTTCACCAGCGTTTCTGGGTGAGCAAAAACAGGAAGG
CAAAATGCCGCAAAAAAGGGAATAAGGGCGACACGGAAATGTTGAATACTCATACTCTTCCTTTTTCAAT
ATTATTGAAGCATTTATCAGGGTTATTGTCTCATGAGCGGATACATATTTGAATGTATTTAGAAAAATAA
ACAAATAGGGGTTCCGCGCACATTTCCCCGAAAAGTGCCACCTGACGTCTAAGAAACCATTATTATCATG
ACATTAACCTATAAAAATAGGCGTATCACGAGGCCCTTTCGTCTTCAAGAATGATCTAGCCCTTTCCTTA
ATTAACCCGGGCCTCTCACTCTCTGATATTCATTTCTTTGCAAGTTATAAATACTGAATAATAAGATGAC
ATGAACTACTACTGCTAGAGATTTTCCACACTGACTAAAAGGGTCTGAGGGATCTCTAGTTACCAGAGTC
ACACAACAGACGGGCACACACTACTTGAAGCACTCAAGGCAAGCTTTATTGAGGCTTAAGCAGTGGGTTC
CCTAGTTAGCCAGAGAGCTCCCAGGCTCAGATCTGGTCTAACCAGAGAGACCCAGTACAGGCAAAAAGCA
GCTGCTTATATGCAGGATCTGAGGGCTCGCCACTCCCCAGTCCCGCCCAGGCCACGCCTCCCTGGAAAGT
CCCCAGCGGAAAGTCCCTTGTAGCAAGCTCGATATCAGCAGTTCTTGAAGTACTCCGGATGCAGCTCTCG
GGCCACGTGATGAAATGCTAGGCGGCTGTCAAACCTCCACTCTAACACTTCTCTCTCCGGGTCATCCATC
CCATGCAGGCTCACAGGGTGTAACAAGCTGGTGTTCTCTCCTTTATTGGCCTCTTCTACCTTATCTGGCT
CAACTGGTACTAGCTTGTAGCACCATCCAAAGGTCAGTGGATATCTGACCCCTGGCCCTGGTGTGTAGTT
CTGCTAATCAGGGAAGTAGCCTTGTGTGTGGTAGATCCACAGATCAAGGATATCTTGTCTTCTTTGGGAG
TGAATTAGCCCTTCCAACTACTAAGTTTGTAGTACATATTTAACAAATACAATTTCTTTAAAATGAAAAT
AATTCAGAGGAATCACAGGTTTAGAGTAAATGAAACCACAGGTAATTGGCAGTGGTAATAGGGTATGGGG
TGGGAAGTTTGGGATGATTTTGGTTAGCTTGAGTTATCCAGTTGATCCAGACATGATAAGATACATTGAT
GAGTTTGGACAAACCACAACTAGAATGCAGTGAAAAAAATGCTTTATTTGTGAAATTCGTAATCATGTCA
TAGCTGTTTCCTGTGTGAAATTGTTATCCGCTCACAATTCCACACAACATACGAGCCGGAAGCATAAAGT
GTAAAGCCTGGGGTGCCTAATGAGTGAGCTAACTCACATTAATTGCGTTGCGCTCACTGCCCGCTTTCCA
GTCGGGAAACCTGTCGTGCCACGGGGAGCTTTTTGCAAAAGCCTAGGCCTCCAAAAAAGCCTCCTCACTA
CTTCTGGAATAGCTCAGAGGCCGAGGCGGCCTCGGCCTCTGCATAAATAAAAAAAATTAGTCAGCCATGA
GCTTGCTGCATTAATGAATCGGCCAACGCGCGGGGAGAGGCGGTTTGCGTATTGGGCG
