>Addgene plasmid #116216 | pHAGE-CDK12-Y901C | depositor partial sequence | sequence record 219089 | insert
ATGCCCAATTCAGAGAGACATGGGGGCAAGAAGGACGGGAGTGGAGGAGCTTCTGGAACTTTGCAGCCGT
CATCGGGAGGCGGCAGCTCTAACAGCAGAGAGCGTCACCGCTTGGTATCGAAGCACAAGCGGCATAAGTC
CAAACACTCCAAAGACATGGGGTTGGTGACCCCCGAAGCAGCATCCCTGGGCACAGTTATCAAACCTTTG
GTGGAGTATGATGATATCAGCTCTGATTCCGACACCTTCTCCGATGACATGGCCTTCAAACTAGACCGAA
GGGAGAACGACGAACGTCGTGGATCAGATCGGAGCGACCGCCTGCACAAACATCGTCACCACCAGCACAG
GCGTTCCCGGGACTTACTAAAAGCTAAACAGACCGAAAAAGAAAAAAGCCAAGAAGTCTCCAGCAAGTCG
GGATCGATGAAGGACCGGATATCGGGAAGTTCAAAGCGTTCGAATGAGGAGACTGATGACTATGGGAAGG
CGCAGGTAGCCAAAAGCAGCAGCAAGGAATCCAGGTCATCCAAGCTCCACAAGGAGAAGACCAGGAAAGA
ACGGGAGCTGAAGTCTGGGCACAAAGACCGGAGTAAAAGTCATCGAAAAAGGGAAACACCCAAAAGTTAC
AAAACAGTGGACAGCCCAAAACGGAGATCCAGGAGCCCCCACAGGAAGTGGTCTGACAGCTCCAAACAAG
ATGATAGCCCCTCGGGAGCTTCTTATGGCCAAGATTATGACCTTAGTCCCTCACGATCTCATACCTCGAG
CAATTATGACTCCTACAAGAAAAGTCCTGGAAGTACCTCGAGAAGGCAGTCGGTCAGTCCCCCTTACAAG
GAGCCTTCGGCCTACCAGTCCAGCACCCGGTCACCGAGCCCCTACAGTAGGCGACAGAGATCTGTCAGTC
CCTATAGCAGGAGACGGTCGTCCAGCTACGAAAGAAGTGGCTCTTACAGCGGGCGATCGCCCAGTCCCTA
TGGTCGAAGGCGGTCCAGCAGCCCTTTCCTGAGCAAGCGGTCTCTGAGTCGGAGTCCACTCCCCAGTAGG
AAATCCATGAAGTCCAGAAGTAGAAGTCCTGCATATTCAAGACATTCATCTTCTCATAGTAAAAAGAAGA
GATCCAGTTCACGCAGTCGTCATTCCAGTATCTCACCTGTCAGGCTTCCACTTAATTCCAGTCTGGGAGC
TGAACTCAGTAGGAAAAAGAAGGAAAGAGCAGCTGCTGCTGCTGCAGCAAAGATGGATGGAAAGGAGTCC
AAGGGTTCACCTGTATTTTTGCCTAGAAAAGAGAACAGTTCAGTAGAGGCTAAGGATTCAGGTTTGGAGT
CTAAAAAGTTACCCAGAAGTGTAAAATTGGAAAAATCTGCCCCAGATACTGAACTGGTGAATGTAACACA
TCTAAACACAGAGGTAAAAAATTCTTCAGATACAGGGAAAGTAAAGTTGGATGAGAACTCCGAGAAGCAT
CTTGTTAAAGATTTGAAAGCACAGGGAACAAGAGACTCTAAACCCATAGCACTGAAAGAGGAGATTGTTA
CTCCAAAGGAGACAGAAACATCAGAAAAGGAGACCCCTCCACCTCTTCCCACAATTGCTTCTCCCCCACC
CCCTCTACCAACTACTACCCCTCCACCTCAGACACCCCCTTTGCCACCTTTGCCTCCAATACCAGCTCTT
CCACAGCAACCACCTCTGCCTCCTTCTCAGCCAGCATTTAGTCAGGTTCCTGCTTCCAGTACTTCAACTT
TGCCCCCTTCTACTCACTCAAAGACATCTGCTGTGTCCTCTCAGGCAAATTCTCAGCCCCCTGTACAGGT
TTCTGTGAAGACTCAAGTATCTGTAACAGCTGCTATTCCACACCTGAAAACTTCAACGTTGCCTCCTTTG
CCCCTCCCACCCTTATTACCTGGAGATGATGACATGGATAGTCCAAAAGAAACTCTTCCTTCAAAACCTG
TGAAGAAAGAGAAGGAACAGAGGACACGTCACTTACTCACAGACCTTCCTCTCCCTCCAGAGCTCCCTGG
TGGAGATCTGTCTCCCCCAGACTCTCCAGAACCAAAGGCAATCACACCACCTCAGCAACCATATAAAAAG
AGACCAAAAATTTGTTGTCCTCGTTATGGAGAAAGAAGACAAACAGAAAGCGACTGGGGGAAACGCTGTG
TGGACAAGTTTGACATTATTGGGATTATTGGAGAAGGAACCTATGGCCAAGTATATAAAGCCAAGGACAA
AGACACAGGAGAACTAGTGGCTCTGAAGAAGGTGAGACTAGACAATGAGAAAGAGGGCTTCCCAATCACA
GCCATTCGTGAAATCAAAATCCTTCGTCAGTTAATCCACCGAAGTGTTGTTAACATGAAGGAAATTGTCA
CAGATAAACAAGATGCACTGGATTTCAAGAAGGACAAAGGTGCCTTTTACCTTGTATTTGAGTATATGGA
CCATGACTTAATGGGACTGCTAGAATCTGGTTTGGTGCACTTTTCTGAGGACCATATCAAGTCGTTCATG
AAACAGCTAATGGAAGGATTGGAATACTGTCACAAAAAGAATTTCCTGCATCGGGATATTAAGTGTTCTA
ACATTTTGCTGAATAACAGTGGGCAAATCAAACTAGCAGATTTTGGACTTGCTCGGCTCTATAACTCTGA
AGAGAGTCGCCCTTACACAAACAAAGTCATTACTTTGTGGTGCCGACCTCCAGAACTACTGCTAGGAGAG
GAACGTTACACACCAGCCATAGATGTTTGGAGCTGTGGATGTATTCTTGGGGAACTATTCACAAAGAAGC
CTATTTTTCAAGCCAATCTGGAACTGGCTCAGCTAGAACTGATCAGCCGACTTTGTGGTAGCCCTTGTCC
AGCTGTGTGGCCTGATGTTATCAAACTGCCCTACTTCAACACCATGAAACCGAAGAAGCAATATCGAAGG
CGTCTACGAGAAGAATTCTCTTTCATTCCTTCTGCAGCACTTGATTTATTGGACCACATGCTGACACTAG
ATCCTAGTAAGCGGTGCACAGCTGAACAGACCCTACAGAGCGACTTCCTTAAAGATGTCGAACTCAGCAA
AATGGCTCCTCCAGACCTCCCCCACTGGCAGGATTGCCATGAGTTGTGGAGTAAGAAACGGCGACGTCAG
CGACAAAGTGGTGTTGTAGTCGAAGAGCCACCTCCATCCAAAACTTCTCGAAAAGAAACTACCTCAGGGA
CAAGTACTGAGCCTGTGAAGAACAGCAGCCCAGCACCACCTCAGCCTGCTCCTGGCAAGGTGGAGTCTGG
GGCTGGGGATGCAATAGGCCTTGCTGACATCACACAACAGCTGAATCAAAGTGAATTGGCAGTGTTATTA
AACCTGCTGCAGAGCCAAACCGACCTGAGCATCCCTCAAATGGCACAGCTGCTTAACATCCACTCCAACC
CAGAGATGCAGCAGCAGCTGGAAGCCCTGAACCAATCCATCAGTGCCCTGACGGAAGCTACTTCCCAGCA
GCAGGACTCAGAGACCATGGCCCCAGAGGAGTCTTTGAAGGAAGCACCCTCTGCCCCAGTGATCCTGCCT
TCAGCAGAACAGACGACCCTTGAAGCTTCAAGCACACCAGCTGACATGCAGAATATATTGGCAGTTCTCT
TGAGTCAGCTGATGAAAACCCAAGAGCCAGCAGGCAGTCTGGAGGAAAACAACAGTGACAAGAACAGTGG
GCCACAGGGGCCCCGAAGAACTCCCACAATGCCACAGGAGGAGGCAGCAGAGAAGAGGCCCCCTGAGCCC
CCCGGACCTCCACCGCCGCCACCTCCACCCCCTCTGGTTGAAGGCGATCTTTCCAGCGCCCCCCAGGAGT
TGAACCCAGCCGTGACAGCCGCCTTGCTGCAACTTTTATCCCAGCCTGAAGCAGAGCCTCCTGGCCACCT
GCCACATGAGCACCAGGCCTTGAGACCAATGGAGTACTCCACCCGACCCCGTCCAAACAGGACTTATGGA
AACACTGATGGGCCTGAAACAGGGTTCAGTGCCATTGACACTGATGAACGAAACTCTGGTCCAGCCTTGA
CAGAATCCTTGGTCCAGACCCTGGTGAAGAACAGGACCTTCTCAGGCTCTCTGAGCCACCTTGGGGAGTC
CAGCAGTTACCAGGGCACAGGGTCAGTGCAGTTTCCAGGGGACCAGGACCTCCGTTTTGCCAGGGTCCCC
TTAGCGTTACACCCGGTGGTCGGGCAACCATTCCTGAAGGCTGAGGGAAGCAGCAATTCTGTGGTACATG
CAGAGACCAAATTGCAAAACTATGGGGAGCTGGGGCCAGGAACCACTGGGGCCAGCAGCTCAGGAGCAGG
CCTTCACTGGGGGGGCCCAACTCAGTCTTCTGCTTATGGAAAACTCTATCGGGGGCCTACAAGAGTCCCA
CCAAGAGGGGGAAGAGGGAGAGGAGTTCCTTACTAA
